>Addgene plasmid #143868 | TFORF2089 | addgene full sequence | sequence record 396291 | Addgene NGS Result
TTAATGTAGTCTTATGCAATACTCTTGTAGTCTTGCAACATGGTAACGATGAGTTAGCAACATGCCTTAC
AAGGAGAGAAAAAGCACCGTGCATGCCGATTGGTGGAAGTAAGGTGGTACGATCGTGCCTTATTAGGAAG
GCAACAGACGGGTCTGACATGGATTGGACGAACCACTGAATTGCCGCATTGCAGAGATATTGTATTTAAG
TGCCTAGCTCGATACATAAACGGGTCTCTCTGGTTAGACCAGATCTGAGCCTGGGAGCTCTCTGGCTAAC
TAGGGAACCCACTGCTTAAGCCTCAATAAAGCTTGCCTTGAGTGCTTCAAGTAGTGTGTGCCCGTCTGTT
GTGTGACTCTGGTAACTAGAGATCCCTCAGACCCTTTTAGTCAGTGTGGAAAATCTCTAGCAGTGGCGCC
CGAACAGGGACTTGAAAGCGAAAGGGAAACCAGAGGAGCTCTCTCGACGCAGGACTCGGCTTGCTGAAGC
GCGCACGGCAAGAGGCGAGGGGCGGCGACTGGTGAGTACGCCAAAAATTTTGACTAGCGGAGGCTAGAAG
GAGAGAGATGGGTGCGAGAGCGTCAGTATTAAGCGGGGGAGAATTAGATCGCGATGGGAAAAAATTCGGT
TAAGGCCAGGGGGAAAGAAAAAATATAAATTAAAACATATAGTATGGGCAAGCAGGGAGCTAGAACGATT
CGCAGTTAATCCTGGCCTGTTAGAAACATCAGAAGGCTGTAGACAAATACTGGGACAGCTACAACCATCC
CTTCAGACAGGATCAGAAGAACTTAGATCATTATATAATACAGTAGCAACCCTCTATTGTGTGCATCAAA
GGATAGAGATAAAAGACACCAAGGAAGCTTTAGACAAGATAGAGGAAGAGCAAAACAAAAGTAAGACCAC
CGCACAGCAAGCGGCCGCTGATCTTCAGACCTGGAGGAGGAGATATGAGGGACAATTGGAGAAGTGAATT
ATATAAATATAAAGTAGTAAAAATTGAACCATTAGGAGTAGCACCCACCAAGGCAAAGAGAAGAGTGGTG
CAGAGAGAAAAAAGAGCAGTGGGAATAGGAGCTTTGTTCCTTGGGTTCTTGGGAGCAGCAGGAAGCACTA
TGGGCGCAGCGTCAATGACGCTGACGGTACAGGCCAGACAATTATTGTCTGGTATAGTGCAGCAGCAGAA
CAATTTGCTGAGGGCTATTGAGGCGCAACAGCATCTGTTGCAACTCACAGTCTGGGGCATCAAGCAGCTC
CAGGCAAGAATCCTGGCTGTGGAAAGATACCTAAAGGATCAACAGCTCCTGGGGATTTGGGGTTGCTCTG
GAAAACTCATTTGCACCACTGCTGTGCCTTGGAATGCTAGTTGGAGTAATAAATCTCTGGAACAGATTTG
GAATCACACGACCTGGATGGAGTGGGACAGAGAAATTAACAATTACACAAGCTTAATACACTCCTTAATT
GAAGAATCGCAAAACCAGCAAGAAAAGAATGAACAAGAATTATTGGAATTAGATAAATGGGCAAGTTTGT
GGAATTGGTTTAACATAACAAATTGGCTGTGGTATATAAAATTATTCATAATGATAGTAGGAGGCTTGGT
AGGTTTAAGAATAGTTTTTGCTGTACTTTCTATAGTGAATAGAGTTAGGCAGGGATATTCACCATTATCG
TTTCAGACCCACCTCCCAACCCCGAGGGGACCCATGCATTGCATCTCAATTAGTCAGCAACCAGGTGTGG
AAAGTCCCCAGGCTCCCCAGCAGGCAGAAGTATGCAAAGCATGCGTCTCAATTAGTCAGCAACCATAGTC
CCGCCCCTAACTCCGCCCATCCCGCCCCTAACTCCGCCCAGTTCCGCCCATTCTCCGCCCCATGGCTGAC
TAATTTTTTTTATTTATGCAGAGGCCGAGGCCGCCTCGGCCTCTGAGCTATTCCAGAAGTAGTGAGGAGG
CTTTTTTGGAGGCCTAGGCTTTTGCAAAAAGCTTTCTAGAGGTACCACCGGAGCTTACCATGACCGAGTA
CAAGCCCACGGTGCGCCTCGCCACCCGCGACGACGTCCCCAGGGCCGTACGCACCCTCGCCGCCGCGTTC
GCCGACTACCCCGCCACGCGCCACACCGTCGATCCGGACCGCCACATCGAGCGGGTCACCGAGCTGCAAG
AACTCTTCCTCACGCGCGTCGGGCTCGACATCGGCAAGGTGTGGGTCGCGGACGACGGCGCCGCCGTGGC
GGTCTGGACCACGCCGGAGAGCGTCGAAGCGGGGGCGGTGTTCGCCGAGATCGGCCCGCGCATGGCCGAG
TTGAGCGGTTCCCGGCTGGCCGCGCAGCAACAGATGGAAGGCCTCCTGGCGCCGCACCGGCCCAAGGAGC
CCGCGTGGTTCCTGGCCACCGTCGGCGTCTCGCCCGACCACCAGGGCAAGGGTCTGGGCAGCGCCGTCGT
GCTCCCCGGAGTGGAGGCGGCCGAGCGCGCCGGGGTGCCCGCCTTCCTGGAGACCTCCGCGCCCCGCAAC
CTCCCCTTCTACGAGCGGCTCGGCTTCACCGTCACCGCCGACGTCGAGGTGCCCGAAGGACCGCGCACCT
GGTGCATGACCCGCAAGCCCGGTGCCAGTTAACGAATTCTAGATCTTGAGACAAATGGCAGTATTCATCC
ACAATTTTAAAAGAAAAGGGGGGATTGGGGGGTACAGTGCAGGGGAAAGAATAGTAGACATAATAGCAAC
AGACATACAAACTAAAGAATTACAAAAACAAATTACAAAAATTCAAAATTTTCGGGTTTATTACAGGGAC
AGCAGAGATCCACTTTGGCGCCGGCTCGAGGCCTGCAGGTGCAAAGATGGATAAAGTTTTAAACAGAGAG
GAATCTTTGCAGCTAATGGACCTTCTAGGTCTTGAAAGGAGTGGGAATTGGCTCCGGTGCCCGTCAGTGG
GCAGAGCGCACATCGCCCACAGTCCCCGAGAAGTTGGGGGGAGGGGTCGGCAATTGAACCGGTGCCTAGA
GAAGGTGGCGCGGGGTAAACTGGGAAAGTGATGTCGTGTACTGGCTCCGCCTTTTTCCCGAGGGTGGGGG
AGAACCGTATATAAGTGCAGTAGTCGCCGTGAACGTTCTTTTTCGCAACGGGTTTGCCGCCAGAACACAG
GTAAGTGCCGTGTGTGGTTCCCGCGGGCCTGGCCTCTTTACGGGTTATGGCCCTTGCGTGCCTTGAATTA
CTTCCACCTGGCTGCAGTACGTGATTCTTGATCCCGAGCTTCGGGTTGGAAGTGGGTGGGAGAGTTCGAG
GCCTTGCGCTTAAGGAGCCCCTTCGCCTCGTGCTTGAGTTGAGGCCTGGCCTGGGCGCTGGGGCCGCCGC
GTGCGAATCTGGTGGCACCTTCGCGCCTGTCTCGCTGCTTTCGATAAGTCTCTAGCCATTTAAAATTTTT
GATGACCTGCTGCGACGCTTTTTTTCTGGCAAGATAGTCTTGTAAATGCGGGCCAAGATCTGCACACTGG
TATTTCGGTTTTTGGGGCCGCGGGCGGCGACGGGGCCCGTGCGTCCCAGCGCACATGTTCGGCGAGGCGG
GGCCTGCGAGCGCGGCCACCGAGAATCGGACGGGGGTAGTCTCAAGCTGGCCGGCCTGCTCTGGTGCCTG
GCCTCGCGCCGCCGTGTATCGCCCCGCCCTGGGCGGCAAGGCTGGCCCGGTCGGCACCAGTTGCGTGAGC
GGAAAGATGGCCGCTTCCCGGCCCTGCTGCAGGGAGCTCAAAATGGAGGACGCGGCGCTCGGGAGAGCGG
GCGGGTGAGTCACCCACACAAAGGAAAAGGGCCTTTCCGTCCTCAGCCGTCGCTTCATGTGACTCCACGG
AGTACCGGGCGCCGTCCAGGCACCTCGATTAGTTCTCGAGCTTTTGGAGTACGTCGTCTTTAGGTTGGGG
GGAGGGGTTTTATGCGATGGAGTTTCCCCACACTGAGTGGGTGGAGACTGAAGTTAGGCCAGCTTGGCAC
TTGATGTAATTCTCCTTGGAATTTGCCCTTTTTGAGTTTGGATCTTGGTTCATTCTCAAGCCTCAGACAG
TGGTTCAAAGTTTTTTTCTTCCATTTCAGGTGTCGTGAGGCTAGCACCGCCACCATGATTGTATTTGGGG
GAGAAGACAGAAGTGATCTCTTCCTTCCTGACTCTCAGACTAATGAAGAGAGAAAACAATATGATTCAGT
AGCCTTTGAGGATGTGGCGGTGAACTTCACCCAGGAAGAGTGGGCTTTGCTGGGTCCATCACAGAAGAGT
CTGTACAGAGATGTGATGTGGGAAACCATTAGGAACCTGGACTGTATAGGAATGAAATGGGAAGACACAA
ACATTGAAGATCAGCACAGAAATCCCAGGAGGAGCCTAAGATGTCATATCATAGAGAGATTTAGTGAAAG
TCGCCAGCCAGATAGTACTGTGAATGAAAAACCTCCTGGAGTAGATCCATGTAAAAGCAGTGTGTGTGGA
GAAATCATGGGTTGTTCATTCCTTAATTGCTATATCACATTTGATGCTGGACACAAACCAGATGAGTGTC
AGGAATATGGAGAGAAGCCACATACACATAAACAATGTGGGACAGCCTTCAATTATCACCACTCCTTTCA
AACACAGGAAAGACCTCACACTGGAAAGAAACGCTATGATTGTAAGGAATGTGGGAAAACCTTCAGTTCT
TCGGGAAACCTTCGAAGACACATAATAGTACAACGTGGAGGTGGACCTTATATATGTAAGTTGTGTGGGA
AAGCCTTTTTTTGGCCTAGTTTATTTCGTATGCATGAAAGAACTCACACTGGAGAGAAACCGTATGAATG
TAAGCAGTGTTGTAAAGCCTTCCCTATTTACAGTTCCTATCTAAGACATGAAAGAACACACACTGGGGAG
AAACCATATGAATGCAAGCACTGTTCCAAAGCCTTCCCTGATTACAGTTCCTATGTAAGACATGAAAGAA
CTCACACTGGAGAAAAACCCTATAAATGTAAACGATGTGGAAGAGCCTTCAGTGTTTCCAGTTCCCTTCG
AATACATGAAAGAACTCACACTGGAGAGAAACCCTATGAATGCAAGCAATGCGGGAAAGCATTTCATCAT
CTGGGAAGCTTTCAAAGACACATGATAAGGCACACTGGAGATGGACCTCATAAATGTAAGATATGTGGGA
AAGGCTTTGATTGTCCTAGTTCACTGCAAAGTCATGAAAGAACTCACACTGGAGAGAAACCCTATGAATG
CAAGCAGTGTGGGAAAGCGTTATCTCATCACTCAAGCTTTCGAAGTCATATGATAATGCACACTGGAGAT
GGACCTCACAAATGCAAGGTATGTGGGAAAGCCTTCATTTATCCCAGTGTATTTCAAGGACATGAAAGGA
CTCATACTGGTGAGAAACCCTATGAATGTAAAGAATGTGGTAAAGCCTTCCGTATTTCTAGTTCCCTTCG
AAGACATGAAACAACTCACACTGGAGAGAAACCCTATAAATGTAAATGTGGGAAAGCCTTTATTGATTTC
TATTCCTTTCAAAATCATGAAACAACTCACACTGGAGAGAAGCCATATGAGTGTAAGGAATGTGGGAAAG
CATTCAGTTGTTTCACATACCTTTCTCAACATAGAAGGACTCACATGGCTGAAAAACCTTATGAATGTAA
AACATGTAAGAAAGCCTTCAGTCATTTTGGTAACTTAAAAGTCCATGAAAGGATTCACACTGGAGAGAAG
CCATATGAATGTAAGGAATGCAGGAAAGCATTCTCTTGGCTCACTTGCCTTCTGCGACATGAAAGAATTC
ACACTGGAAAGAAATCTTATGAATGTCAACAATGTGGTAAAGCCTTCACTCGTTCTCGTTTCCTTCGAGG
ACATGAAAAAACTCACACTGGAGAGAAGATGCATGAATGTAAGGAATGTGGGAAGGCACTGAGTTCTCTC
AGTTCCTTGCATAGACATAAAAGGACTCACTGGAGAGATACTCTATAGTAATGAACTAGTCCGTAACTTG
AAAGTATTTCGATTTCTTGGCTTTATATATCTTGTGGAAAGGACGATATCGGGATGGCAACAGTGTACAC
ACGCGTTAAGTCGACAATCAACCTCTGGATTACAAAATTTGTGAAAGATTGACTGGTATTCTTAACTATG
TTGCTCCTTTTACGCTATGTGGATACGCTGCTTTAATGCCTTTGTATCATGCTATTGCTTCCCGTATGGC
TTTCATTTTCTCCTCCTTGTATAAATCCTGGTTGCTGTCTCTTTATGAGGAGTTGTGGCCCGTTGTCAGG
CAACGTGGCGTGGTGTGCACTGTGTTTGCTGACGCAACCCCCACTGGTTGGGGCATTGCCACCACCTGTC
AGCTCCTTTCCGGGACTTTCGCTTTCCCCCTCCCTATTGCCACGGCGGAACTCATCGCCGCCTGCCTTGC
CCGCTGCTGGACAGGGGCTCGGCTGTTGGGCACTGACAATTCCGTGGTGTTGTCGGGGAAATCATCGTCC
TTTCCTTGGCTGCTCGCCTGTGTTGCCACCTGGATTCTGCGCGGGACGTCCTTCTGCTACGTCCCTTCGG
CCCTCAATCCAGCGGACCTTCCTTCCCGCGGCCTGCTGCCGGCTCTGCGGCCTCTTCCGCGTCTTCGCCT
TCGCCCTCAGACGAGTCGGATCTCCCTTTGGGCCGCCTCCCCGCGTCGACTTTAAGACCAATGACTTACA
AGGCAGCTGTAGATCTTAGCCACTTTTTAAAAGAAAAGGGGGGACTGGAAGGGCTAATTCACTCCCAACG
AAGACAAGATCTGCTTTTTGCTTGTACTGGGTCTCTCTGGTTAGACCAGATCTGAGCCTGGGAGCTCTCT
GGCTAACTAGGGAACCCACTGCTTAAGCCTCAATAAAGCTTGCCTTGAGTGCTTCAAGTAGTGTGTGCCC
GTCTGTTGTGTGACTCTGGTAACTAGAGATCCCTCAGACCCTTTTAGTCAGTGTGGAAAATCTCTAGCAG
TACGTATAGTAGTTCATGTCATCTTATTATTCAGTATTTATAACTTGCAAAGAAATGAATATCAGAGAGT
GAGAGGAACTTGTTTATTGCAGCTTATAATGGTTACAAATAAAGCAATAGCATCACAAATTTCACAAATA
AAGCATTTTTTTCACTGCATTCTAGTTGTGGTTTGTCCAAACTCATCAATGTATCTTATCATGTCTGGCT
CTAGCTATCCCGCCCCTAACTCCGCCCATCCCGCCCCTAACTCCGCCCAGTTCCGCCCATTCTCCGCCCC
ATGGCTGACTAATTTTTTTTATTTATGCAGAGGCCGAGGCCGCCTCGGCCTCTGAGCTATTCCAGAAGTA
GTGAGGAGGCTTTTTTGGAGGCCTAGGGACGTACCCAATTCGCCCTATAGTGAGTCGTATTACGCGCGCT
CACTGGCCGTCGTTTTACAACGTCGTGACTGGGAAAACCCTGGCGTTACCCAACTTAATCGCCTTGCAGC
ACATCCCCCTTTCGCCAGCTGGCGTAATAGCGAAGAGGCCCGCACCGATCGCCCTTCCCAACAGTTGCGC
AGCCTGAATGGCGAATGGG
[124 nt withheld, positions 7580-7703]
C
[91 nt withheld, positions 7705-7795]
A
[49 nt withheld, positions 7797-7845]
CCTTTGACGTTGGAGTCCACGTTCTTT
[37 nt withheld, positions 7873-7909]
ACCCTATCTCGGTCTATTCTTTTGATTTATAAGGGATTTTGCCGATTTCGGCCTATTGGTTAAAAAATGA
GCTGATTTAACAAAAATTTAACGCGAATTTTAACAAAATATTAACGCTTACAATTTAGGTGGCACTTTTC
GGGGAAATGTGCGCGGAACCCCTATTTGTTTATTTTTCTAAATACATTCAAATATGTATCCGCTCATGAG
ACAATAACCCTGATAAATGCTTCAATAATATTGAAAAAGGAAGAGTATGAGTATTCAACATTTCCGTGTC
GCCCTTATTCCCTTTTTTGCGGCATTTTGCCTTCCTGTTTTTGCTCACCCAGAAACGCTGGTGAAAGTAA
AAGATGCTGAAGATCAGTTGGGTGCACGAGTGGGTTACATCGAACTGGATCTCAACAGCGGTAAGATCCT
TGAGAGTTTTCGCCCCGAAGAACGTTTTCCAATGATGAGCACTTTTAAAGTTCTGCTATGTGGCGCGGTA
TTATCCCGTATTGACGCCGGGCAAGAGCAACTCGGTCGCCGCATACACTATTCTCAGAATGACTTGGTTG
AGTACTCACCAGTCACAGAAAAGCATCTTACGGATGGCATGACAGTAAGAGAATTATGCAGTGCTGCCAT
AACCATGAGTGATAACACTGCGGCCAACTTACTTCTGACAACGATCGGAGGACCGAAGGAGCTAACCGCT
TTTTTGCACAACATGGGGGATCATGTAACTCGCCTTGATCGTTGGGAACCGGAGCTGAATGAAGCCATAC
CAAACGACGAGCGTGACACCACGATGCCTGTAGCAATGGCAACAACGTTGCGCAAACTATTAACTGGCGA
ACTACTTACTCTAGCTTCCCGGCAACAATTAATAGACTGGATGGAGGCGGATAAAGTTGCAGGACCACTT
CTGCGCTCGGCCCTTCCGGCTGGCTGGTTTATTGCTGATAAATCTGGAGCCGGTGAGCGTGGGTCTCGCG
GTATCATTGCAGCACTGGGGCCAGATGGTAAGCCCTCCCGTATCGTAGTTATCTACACGACGGGGAGTCA
GGCAACTATGGATGAACGAAATAGACAGATCGCTGAGATAGGTGCCTCACTGATTAAGCATTGGTAACTG
TCAGACCAAGTTTACTCATATATACTTTAGATTGATTTAAAACTTCATTTTTAATTTAAAAGGATCTAGG
TGAAGATCCTTTTTGATAATCTCATGACCAAAATCCCTTAACGTGAGTTTTCGTTCCACTGAGCGTCAGA
CCCCGTAGAAAAGATCAAAGGATCTTCTTGAGATCCTTTTTTTCTGCGCGTAATCTGCTGCTTGCAAACA
AAAAAACCACCGCTACCAGCGGTGGTTTGTTTGCCGGATCAAGAGCTACCAACTCTTTTTCCGAAGGTAA
CTGGCTTCAGCAGAGCGCAGATACCAAATACTGTTCTTCTAGTGTAGCCGTAGTTAGGCCACCACTTCAA
GAACTCTGTAGCACCGCCTACATACCTCGCTCTGCTAATCCTGTTACCAGTGGCTGCTGCCAGTGGCGAT
AAGTCGTGTCTTACCGGGTTGGACTCAAGACGATAGTTACCGGATAAGGCGCAGCGGTCGGGCTGAACGG
GGGGTTCGTGCACACAGCCCAGCTTGGAGCGAACGACCTACACCGAACTGAGATACCTACAGCGTGAGCT
ATGAGAAAGCGCCACGCTTCCCGAAGGGAGAAAGGCGGACAGGTATCCGGTAAGCGGCAGGGTCGGAACA
GGAGAGCGCACGAGGGAGCTTCCAGGGGGAAACGCCTGGTATCTTTATAGTCCTGTCGGGTTTCGCCACC
TCTGACTTGAGCGTCGATTTTTGTGATGCTCGTCAGGGGGGCGGAGCCTATGGAAAAACGCCAGCAACGC
GGCCTTTTTACGGTTCCTGGCCTTTTGCTGGCCTTTTGCTCACATGTTCTTTCCTGCGTTATCCCCTGAT
TCTGTGGATAACCGTATTACCGCCTTTGAGTGAGCTGATACCGCTCGCCGCAGCCGAACGACCGAGCGCA
GCGAGTCAGTGAGCGAGGAAGCGGAAGAGCGCCCAATACGCAAACCGCCTCTCCCCGCGCGTTGGCCGAT
TCATTAATGCAGCTGGCACGACAGGTTTCCCGACTGGAAAGCGGGCAGTGAGCGCAACGCAATTAATGTG
AGTTAGCTCACTCATTAGGCACCCCAGGCTTTACACTTTATGCTTCCGGCTCGTATGTTGTGTGGAATTG
TGAGCGGATAACAATTTCACACAGGAAACAGCTATGACCATGATTACGCCAAGCGCGCAATTAACCCTCA
CTAAAGGGAACAAAAGCTGGAGCTGCAAGC
Features (pLannotate 1.2.2; 31 found; start..end, strand, type, name):
      5..231     +  promoter       RSV promoter: Rous sarcoma virus enhancer/promoter
    232..412     +  LTR            5' LTR (truncated): truncated 5' long terminal repeat (LTR) from HIV-1
    459..584     +  misc_feature   HIV-1 Ψ: packaging signal of human immunodeficiency virus type 1
    568..931     +  CDS            HIV-1 gag (fragment): gag protein from human immunodeficiency virus 1; gag
   1077..1310    +  misc_feature   RRE: The Rev response element (RRE) of HIV-1 allows for Rev-dependent mRNA export from the nucleus to the cytoplasm.
   1687..1713    +  CDS            Rev (fragment): human immunodeficiency virus 1 (HIV-1) Rev protein; rev; enhances nuclear export of unspliced and incompletely spliced viral mRNAs
   1720..1743    +  promoter       SV40 promoter (fragment): SV40 early promoter
   1744..1815    +  promoter       SV40 promoter (fragment): SV40 enhancer and early promoter
   1839..1974    +  rep_origin     SV40 ori: SV40 origin of replication
   2020..2616    +  CDS            PuroR (fragment): puromycin N-acetyltransferase; pac from Streptomyces; confers resistance to puromycin
   2665..2782    +  misc_feature   cPPT/CTS: central polypurine tract and central termination sequence of HIV-1
   2847..2913    +  CDS            small t antigen (fragment): SV40 (simian virus 40) small t antigen
   2920..4098    +  promoter       EF-1α promoter: strong constitutive promoter for human elongation factor EF-1α
   4193..4717    +  CDS            ZNF627 (fragment): ZN627_HUMAN - Experimental evidence at protein level: Swiss-Prot protein existence level 1. May be involved in transcriptional regulation. From Homo sapiens (Human).
   6011..6064    +  promoter       U6 promoter (fragment): RNA polymerase III promoter for human U6 snRNA
   6106..6694    +  misc_feature   WPRE: woodchuck hepatitis virus posttranscriptional regulatory element
   6745..6764    +  misc_feature   cPPT/CTS (fragment): central polypurine tract and central termination sequence of HIV-1
   6766..6999    +  LTR            3' LTR (ΔU3): self-inactivating 3' long terminal repeat (LTR) from HIV-1
   7077..7198    +  polyA_signal   SV40 poly(A) signal: SV40 polyadenylation signal
   7238..7373    +  rep_origin     SV40 ori: SV40 origin of replication
   7394..7412    -  promoter       T7 promoter: promoter for bacteriophage T7 RNA polymerase
   7420..7575    +  CDS            lacZα (fragment): LacZα fragment of β-galactosidase; lacZ fragment
   7580..8008    +  rep_origin     f1 ori (sequence partly withheld): f1 bacteriophage origin of replication; arrow indicates direction of (+) strand synthesis
   8061..8165    +  promoter       AmpR promoter: bla
   8166..9026    +  CDS            AmpR: β-lactamase; bla; confers resistance to ampicillin, carbenicillin, and related antibiotics
   9197..9785    +  rep_origin     ori: high-copy-number ColE1/pMB1/pBR322/pUC origin of replication
   9968..10060   +  CDS            lacI (fragment): lac repressor; lacI; The lac repressor binds to the lac operator to inhibit transcription in E. coli. This inhibition can be relieved by adding lactose or isopropyl-β-D-thiogalactopyranoside (IPTG).
  10073..10094   +  protein_bind   CAP binding site: CAP binding activates transcription in the presence of cAMP. E. coli catabolite activator protein
  10109..10139   +  promoter       lac promoter: promoter for the E. coli lac operon
  10147..10163   +  protein_bind   lac operator: The lac repressor binds to the lac operator to inhibit transcription in E. coli. This inhibition can be relieved by adding lactose or isopropyl-β-D-thiogalactopyranoside (IPTG). lac repressor encoded by lacI
  10208..10226   +  promoter       T3 promoter: promoter for bacteriophage T3 RNA polymerase
