[The description below was written by a language model from this plasmid's Addgene catalogue record and pLannotate feature annotations shown in this document.]
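Description:
TFORF2089 is a lentiviral mammalian expression plasmid built on the pLX_TRC317 backbone. It is one member of a barcoded collection of transcription factor open reading frames, and it carries human ZNF442, a zinc finger protein gene, as a roughly 2 kb synthesized insert. In bacteria it is maintained through a high-copy ColE1/pUC-type origin with ampicillin selection (AmpR), and an f1 origin is also present. The depositor notes that the plasmid can recombine, a common issue with LTR-containing vectors.

The transfer cassette has a third-generation, self-inactivating layout. An RSV promoter is fused to a truncated HIV-1 5' LTR and drives genomic RNA production in packaging cells. It is followed by the Ψ packaging signal with a gag fragment, the RRE for Rev-dependent nuclear export, a cPPT/CTS element and a ΔU3 3' LTR that disables LTR promoter activity after integration. Within the provirus, an SV40 early promoter expresses puromycin N-acetyltransferase for selection of transduced cells. The strong constitutive EF-1α promoter separately drives the ZNF442 ORF, with a downstream WPRE to enhance transcript expression.

The automated annotation labels the start of the ORF region as a ZNF627 fragment. This most likely reflects homology among related zinc finger genes rather than a different insert, since the catalogue names ZNF442. The unique 24-bp barcode described for the collection is not annotated in the feature table, so its position is not stated.

The construct is intended for ZNF442 overexpression, alone or in pooled screens where the barcode identifies which transcription factor each cell received, as in directed differentiation studies.
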