Addgene plasmid #143868: TFORF2089
Purpose: Lentiviral vector for overexpressing transcription factor ORFs with unique 24-bp barcodes. Barcodes facilitate identification of transcription factors in pooled screens.
Depositing lab: Feng Zhang. Depositing organization: Broad Institute. Publication: A transcription factor atlas of directed differentiation. Joung J, Ma S, Tay T, Geiger-Schuller KR, Kirchgatterer PC, Verdine VK, Guo B, Arias-Garcia MA, Allen WE, Singh A, Kuksenko O, Abudayyeh OO, Gootenberg JS, Fu Z, Macrae RK, Buenrostro JD, Regev A, Zhang F. Cell. 2023 Jan 5;186(1):209-229.e26. doi: 10.1016/j.cell.2022.11.026. PubMed 36608654.
Backbone
  Vector backbone: pLX_TRC317
  Backbone manufacturer: Broad Institute Genetic Perturbation Platform
  Backbone size w/o insert (bp): 8264
  Vector type: Mammalian Expression, Lentiviral
  Selectable markers: Puromycin
Growth in bacteria
  Bacterial resistance: Ampicillin, 100 μg/mL
  Growth temperature: 37°C
  Growth strain: NEB Stable
  Copy number: High Copy
Gene/Insert
  Gene/Insert name: ZNF442
  Species: H. sapiens (human)
  Insert size (bp): 1985
  Entrez Gene: ZNF442
  Promoter: EF1a
  Cloning method: Unknown
  Sequencing primers: 5′ GGGTGGAGACTGAAGTTAGGCCAG; 3′ CACATAGCGTAAAAGGAGCAACATAG
Terms and licenses: Academic/Nonprofit Terms; Industry Terms: Not Available to Industry
Depositor comments: NM_030824,XM_017027318,ENST00000242804,ENST00000545749 . The transcription factor ORF portion of this plasmid was synthesized by Genewiz. Please test multiple small colonies in case of plasmid recombination. To make this collection available in a timely manner, a portion of this collection was not fully sequenced by Addgene. If an Addgene verified full plasmid sequence is not available, please contact us prior to placing an order to request the full sequence.
How to cite: TFORF2089 was a gift from Feng Zhang (Addgene plasmid # 143868 ; http://n2t.net/addgene:143868 ; RRID:Addgene_143868)
