>Addgene plasmid #143868 | TFORF2089 | depositor partial sequence | sequence record 283731 | Insert
ACCGCCACCATGATTGTATTTGGGGGAGAAGACAGAAGTGATCTCTTCCTTCCTGACTCTCAGACTAATG
AAGAGAGAAAACAATATGATTCAGTAGCCTTTGAGGATGTGGCGGTGAACTTCACCCAGGAAGAGTGGGC
TTTGCTGGGTCCATCACAGAAGAGTCTGTACAGAGATGTGATGTGGGAAACCATTAGGAACCTGGACTGT
ATAGGAATGAAATGGGAAGACACAAACATTGAAGATCAGCACAGAAATCCCAGGAGGAGCCTAAGATGTC
ATATCATAGAGAGATTTAGTGAAAGTCGCCAGCCAGATAGTACTGTGAATGAAAAACCTCCTGGAGTAGA
TCCATGTAAAAGCAGTGTGTGTGGAGAAATCATGGGTTGTTCATTCCTTAATTGCTATATCACATTTGAT
GCTGGACACAAACCAGATGAGTGTCAGGAATATGGAGAGAAGCCACATACACATAAACAATGTGGGACAG
CCTTCAATTATCACCACTCCTTTCAAACACAGGAAAGACCTCACACTGGAAAGAAACGCTATGATTGTAA
GGAATGTGGGAAAACCTTCAGTTCTTCGGGAAACCTTCGAAGACACATAATAGTACAACGTGGAGGTGGA
CCTTATATATGTAAGTTGTGTGGGAAAGCCTTTTTTTGGCCTAGTTTATTTCGTATGCATGAAAGAACTC
ACACTGGAGAGAAACCGTATGAATGTAAGCAGTGTTGTAAAGCCTTCCCTATTTACAGTTCCTATCTAAG
ACATGAAAGAACACACACTGGGGAGAAACCATATGAATGCAAGCACTGTTCCAAAGCCTTCCCTGATTAC
AGTTCCTATGTAAGACATGAAAGAACTCACACTGGAGAAAAACCCTATAAATGTAAACGATGTGGAAGAG
CCTTCAGTGTTTCCAGTTCCCTTCGAATACATGAAAGAACTCACACTGGAGAGAAACCCTATGAATGCAA
GCAATGCGGGAAAGCATTTCATCATCTGGGAAGCTTTCAAAGACACATGATAAGGCACACTGGAGATGGA
CCTCATAAATGTAAGATATGTGGGAAAGGCTTTGATTGTCCTAGTTCACTGCAAAGTCATGAAAGAACTC
ACACTGGAGAGAAACCCTATGAATGCAAGCAGTGTGGGAAAGCGTTATCTCATCACTCAAGCTTTCGAAG
TCATATGATAATGCACACTGGAGATGGACCTCACAAATGCAAGGTATGTGGGAAAGCCTTCATTTATCCC
AGTGTATTTCAAGGACATGAAAGGACTCATACTGGTGAGAAACCCTATGAATGTAAAGAATGTGGTAAAG
CCTTCCGTATTTCTAGTTCCCTTCGAAGACATGAAACAACTCACACTGGAGAGAAACCCTATAAATGTAA
ATGTGGGAAAGCCTTTATTGATTTCTATTCCTTTCAAAATCATGAAACAACTCACACTGGAGAGAAGCCA
TATGAGTGTAAGGAATGTGGGAAAGCATTCAGTTGTTTCACATACCTTTCTCAACATAGAAGGACTCACA
TGGCTGAAAAACCTTATGAATGTAAAACATGTAAGAAAGCCTTCAGTCATTTTGGTAACTTAAAAGTCCA
TGAAAGGATTCACACTGGAGAGAAGCCATATGAATGTAAGGAATGCAGGAAAGCATTCTCTTGGCTCACT
TGCCTTCTGCGACATGAAAGAATTCACACTGGAAAGAAATCTTATGAATGTCAACAATGTGGTAAAGCCT
TCACTCGTTCTCGTTTCCTTCGAGGACATGAAAAAACTCACACTGGAGAGAAGATGCATGAATGTAAGGA
ATGTGGGAAGGCACTGAGTTCTCTCAGTTCCTTGCATAGACATAAAAGGACTCACTGGAGAGATACTCTA
TAGTAATGAACTAGTCCGTAACTTGAAAGTATTTCGATTTCTTGGCTTTATATATCTTGTGGAAAGGACG
ATATCGGGATGGCAACAGTGTACAC
