>Addgene plasmid #143868 | TFORF2089 | depositor partial sequence | sequence record 283732 | Barcode
TATCGGGATGGCAACAGTGTACAC
